Addgene plasmid #118682: pDONR 221-PHL2 (NON-STOP)
Depositing lab: Kristiina Himanen. Publication: Genomic and Phenomic Screens for Flower Related RING Type Ubiquitin E3 Ligases in Arabidopsis. Pavicic M, Mouhu K, Wang F, Bilicka M, Chovancek E, Himanen K. Front Plant Sci. 2017 Mar 28;8:416. doi: 10.3389/fpls.2017.00416. eCollection 2017. PubMed 28400782.
Backbone
  Vector backbone: pDONR 221
  Vector type: Other
Growth in bacteria
  Bacterial resistance: Kanamycin, 50 μg/mL
  Growth temperature: 37°C
  Growth strain: DH5alpha
  Copy number: High Copy
Gene/Insert
  Gene/Insert name: PHL2
  Species: A. thaliana (mustard weed)
  Insert size (bp): 897
  Entrez Gene: AT3G24120 (a.k.a. AT3G24120)
  Cloning method: Gateway Cloning
Terms and licenses: Academic/Nonprofit Terms; Industry Terms: Not Available to Industry
Depositor comments: Our work is based on genomic approaches in Arabidopsis thaliana and groups of genes are presented in all of the following publications: Pavicic Mirko (2019). Multifaceted roles of RING-type ubiquitin E3 ligases: reverse phenomic approaches. http://urn.fi/URN:ISBN:978-951-51-5483-5 Pavicic M., Mouhu K., Wang F., Bilicka M., Chovancek E., & Himanen K. (2017). Genomic and phenomic screens for flower related RING type ubiquitin E3 ligases in Arabidopsis. Frontiers in Plant Science. doi.org/10.3389/fpls.2017.00416 Pavicic M., Wang F., Mouhu K., Himanen K. (2019). High throughput in vitro seed germination screen identified new ABA responsive RING-type ubiquitin E3 ligases in Arabidopsis thaliana. Plant Cell Tissue and Organ Culture. https://link.springer.com/article/10.1007/s11240-019-01700-9
How to cite: pDONR 221-PHL2 (NON-STOP) was a gift from Kristiina Himanen (Addgene plasmid # 118682 ; http://n2t.net/addgene:118682 ; RRID:Addgene_118682)
