[The description below was written by a language model from this plasmid's Addgene catalogue record and pLannotate feature annotations shown in this document.]
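Description:
pDONR 221-PHL2 (NON-STOP) is a Gateway entry clone built on the pDONR 221 backbone, carrying the coding sequence of Arabidopsis thaliana PHL2 (locus AT3G24120). It is a small bacterial plasmid of about 3.4 kb, maintained in E. coli through a high-copy ColE1/pUC-type origin and selected with kanamycin via an aminoglycoside phosphotransferase (KanR) gene. It is a cloning intermediate, not an expression vector. No promoter is positioned to drive the insert in plants or other eukaryotes. The only annotated promoter is a T7 promoter lying outside attL2 on the opposite strand, a standard backbone element. The rrnB T1 and T2 terminators upstream of the cassette insulate the insert from read-through transcription, and the short lacI and lacZα matches are backbone remnants.

The PHL2 open reading frame is flanked by attL1 and attL2, the sites generated when an attB-flanked PCR product is recombined into the donor vector. These sites allow directional transfer of the insert into any attR-containing destination vector by an LR reaction. The catalogue lists an 897 bp insert, while the annotated PHL2 coding match spans roughly 885 bp between the att sites. The "NON-STOP" designation indicates that the native stop codon was omitted, so the ORF can be read through attL2-derived sequence into a C-terminal tag or reporter supplied by the destination vector. PHL2 is annotated as a transcriptional activator that acts redundantly with PHR1 in controlling responses to phosphate starvation. The clone was deposited as part of a gene collection associated with genomic and phenomic screens of Arabidopsis, including work on flower-related RING-type ubiquitin E3 ligases. The record does not state the specific downstream use of this clone.
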