Features (pLannotate 1.2.2; 10 found; start..end, strand, type, name):
    121..213     +  CDS            lacI (fragment): lac repressor; lacI; The lac repressor binds to the lac operator to inhibit transcription in E. coli. This inhibition can be relieved by adding lactose or isopropyl-β-D-thiogalactopyranoside (IPTG).
    268..295     -  terminator     rrnB T2 terminator: transcription terminator T2 from the E. coli rrnB gene
    427..470     +  terminator     rrnB T1 terminator: Escherichia coli rrnB; transcription terminator T1 from the E. coli rrnB gene
    517..553     -  CDS            lacZα (fragment): LacZα fragment of β-galactosidase; lacZ fragment
    569..668     +  protein_bind   attL1: mutant version of attL; recombination site for the Gateway® LR reaction LR Clonase™
    671..1555    +  CDS            PHL2: PHL2_ARATH - Experimental evidence at protein level: Swiss-Prot protein existence level 1. Transcriptional activator (PubMed:26586833). Acts redundantly with PHR1 as a key component of the central regulatory system controlling transcriptional responses to Pi starvation (PubMed:26586833). Binds in a sequence-specific manner to phosphate starvation-regulated promoters (PubMed:26586833). From Arabidopsis thaliana (Mouse-ear cress).
   1557..1656    -  protein_bind   attL2: mutant version of attL; recombination site for the Gateway® LR reaction LR Clonase™
   1674..1692    -  promoter       T7 promoter: promoter for bacteriophage T7 RNA polymerase
   1826..2635    +  CDS            KanR: aminoglycoside phosphotransferase; aph(3')-Ia; confers resistance to kanamycin in bacteria or G418 (Geneticin®) in eukaryotes
   2782..3370    +  rep_origin     ori: high-copy-number ColE1/pMB1/pBR322/pUC origin of replication
>Addgene plasmid #118682 | pDONR 221-PHL2 (NON-STOP) | addgene full sequence | sequence record 229763 | Addgene NGS Result
CTTTCCTGCGTTATCCCCTGATTCTGTGGATAACCGTATTACCGCCTTTGAGTGAGCTGATACCGCTCGC
CGCAGCCGAACGACCGAGCGCAGCGAGTCAGTGAGCGAGGAAGCGGAAGAGCGCCCAATACGCAAACCGC
CTCTCCCCGCGCGTTGGCCGATTCATTAATGCAGCTGGCACGACAGGTTTCCCGACTGGAAAGCGGGCAG
TGAGCGCAACGCAATTAATACGCGTACCGCTAGCCAGGAAGAGTTTGTAGAAACGCAAAAAGGCCATCCG
TCAGGATGGCCTTCTGCTTAGTTTGATGCCTGGCAGTTTATGGCGGGCGTCCTGCCCGCCACCCTCCGGG
CCGTTGCTTCACAACGTTCAAATCCGCTCCCGGCGGATTTGTCCTACTCAGGAGAGCGTTCACCGACAAA
CAACAGATAAAACGAAAGGCCCAGTCTTCCGACTGAGCCTTTCGTTTTATTTGATGCCTGGCAGTTCCCT
ACTCTCGCGTTAACGCTAGCATGGATGTTTTCCCAGTCACGACGTTGTAAAACGACGGCCAGTCTTAAGC
TCGGGCCCCAAATAATGATTTTATTTTGACTGATAGTGACCTGTTCGTTGCAACAAATTGATGAGCAATG
CTTTTTTATAATGCCAACTTTGTACAAAAAAGCAGGCTCTATGTACTCAGCGATTCGCTCGCTTCCACTC
GATGGTGGACACGTTGGTGGTGACTACCATGGACCTCTTGACGGAACCAATCTTCCCGGTGACGCTTGTT
TGGTTTTAACGACTGACCCTAAACCTCGTCTCCGGTGGACAACTGAGCTTCATGAGAGATTCGTTGACGC
CGTTACTCAGCTCGGTGGTCCTGACAAAGCGACTCCCAAAACTATTATGAGAACAATGGGAGTGAAGGGT
CTCACTCTCTACCACCTCAAATCACATCTTCAGAAATTCCGCCTAGGGAGGCAAGCTGGCAAAGAATCAA
CTGAGAACTCTAAAGATGCTTCTTGTGTAGGGGAGAGTCAGGACACAGGTTCATCTTCGACATCATCAAT
GAGAATGGCGCAGCAGGAGCAGAACGAGGGTTACCAAGTCACCGAAGCTCTACGTGCTCAGATGGAAGTC
CAAAGAAGACTACACGATCAATTGGAGGTGCAACGGAGGCTCCAGCTGAGGATAGAGGCACAAGGAAAAT
ACCTGCAATCGATTCTTGAAAAAGCTTGCAAGGCCTTTGACGAGCAAGCTGCTACTTTTGCTGGACTTGA
GGCTGCTAGGGAAGAGCTATCAGAGCTAGCCATCAAAGTCTCCAATAGCTCTCAAGGAACATCAGTCCCG
TACTTCGATGCAACAAAGATGATGATGATGCCATCGTTGTCAGAGCTTGCAGTAGCAATAGACAACAAAA
ACAACATCACAACCAACTGTTCAGTAGAAAGCTCTCTGACTTCCATCACACATGGGAGCTCTATATCTGC
TGCATCAATGAAGAAGCGTCAACGTGGAGACAATTTGGGCGTAGGGTATGAATCAGGCTGGATTATGCCT
AGTAGCACCATTGGAAACCCAGCTTTCTTGTACAAAGTTGGCATTATAAGAAAGCATTGCTTATCAATTT
GTTGCAACGAACAGGTCACTATCAGTCAAAATAAAATCATTATTTGCCATCCAGCTGATATCCCCTATAG
TGAGTCGTATTACATGGTCATAGCTGTTTCCTGGCAGCTCTGGCCCGTGTCTCAAAATCTCTGATGTTAC
ATTGCACAAGATAAAAATATATCATCATGAACAATAAAACTGTCTGCTTACATAAACAGTAATACAAGGG
GTGTTATGAGCCATATTCAACGGGAAACGTCGAGGCCGCGATTAAATTCCAACATGGATGCTGATTTATA
TGGGTATAAATGGGCTCGCGATAATGTCGGGCAATCAGGTGCGACAATCTATCGCTTGTATGGGAAGCCC
GATGCGCCAGAGTTGTTTCTGAAACATGGCAAAGGTAGCGTTGCCAATGATGTTACAGATGAGATGGTCA
GACTAAACTGGCTGACGGAATTTATGCCTCTTCCGACCATCAAGCATTTTATCCGTACTCCTGATGATGC
ATGGTTACTCACCACTGCGATCCCCGGAAAAACAGCATTCCAGGTATTAGAAGAATATCCTGATTCAGGT
GAAAATATTGTTGATGCGCTGGCAGTGTTCCTGCGCCGGTTGCATTCGATTCCTGTTTGTAATTGTCCTT
TTAACAGCGATCGCGTATTTCGTCTCGCTCAGGCGCAATCACGAATGAATAACGGTTTGGTTGATGCGAG
TGATTTTGATGACGAGCGTAATGGCTGGCCTGTTGAACAAGTCTGGAAAGAAATGCATAAACTTTTGCCA
TTCTCACCGGATTCAGTCGTCACTCATGGTGATTTCTCACTTGATAACCTTATTTTTGACGAGGGGAAAT
TAATAGGTTGTATTGATGTTGGACGAGTCGGAATCGCAGACCGATACCAGGATCTTGCCATCCTATGGAA
CTGCCTCGGTGAGTTTTCTCCTTCATTACAGAAACGGCTTTTTCAAAAATATGGTATTGATAATCCTGAT
ATGAATAAATTGCAGTTTCATTTGATGCTCGATGAGTTTTTCTAATCAGAATTGGTTAATTGGTTGTAAC
ACTGGCAGAGCATTACGCTGACTTGACGGGACGGCGCAAGCTCATGACCAAAATCCCTTAACGTGAGTTA
CGCGTCGTTCCACTGAGCGTCAGACCCCGTAGAAAAGATCAAAGGATCTTCTTGAGATCCTTTTTTTCTG
CGCGTAATCTGCTGCTTGCAAACAAAAAAACCACCGCTACCAGCGGTGGTTTGTTTGCCGGATCAAGAGC
TACCAACTCTTTTTCCGAAGGTAACTGGCTTCAGCAGAGCGCAGATACCAAATACTGTTCTTCTAGTGTA
GCCGTAGTTAGGCCACCACTTCAAGAACTCTGTAGCACCGCCTACATACCTCGCTCTGCTAATCCTGTTA
CCAGTGGCTGCTGCCAGTGGCGATAAGTCGTGTCTTACCGGGTTGGACTCAAGACGATAGTTACCGGATA
AGGCGCAGCGGTCGGGCTGAACGGGGGGTTCGTGCACACAGCCCAGCTTGGAGCGAACGACCTACACCGA
ACTGAGATACCTACAGCGTGAGCTATGAGAAAGCGCCACGCTTCCCGAAGGGAGAAAGGCGGACAGGTAT
CCGGTAAGCGGCAGGGTCGGAACAGGAGAGCGCACGAGGGAGCTTCCAGGGGGAAACGCCTGGTATCTTT
ATAGTCCTGTCGGGTTTCGCCACCTCTGACTTGAGCGTCGATTTTTGTGATGCTCGTCAGGGGGGCGGAG
CCTATGGAAAAACGCCAGCAACGCGGCCTTTTTACGGTTCCTGGCCTTTTGCTGGCCTTTTGCTCACATG
TT
